>Addgene plasmid #116104 | pHAGE-AKT1-R121W | addgene full sequence | sequence record 240250 | Addgene NGS Result
TGGAAGGGCTAATTCACTCCCAAAGAAGACAAGATATCCTTGATCTGTGGATCTACCACACACAAGGCTA
CTTCCCTGATTAGCAGAACTACACACCAGGGCCAGGGGTCAGATATCCACTGACCTTTGGATGGTGCTAC
AAGCTAGTACCAGTTGAGCCAGATAAGGTAGAAGAGGCCAATAAAGGAGAGAACACCAGCTTGTTACACC
CTGTGAGCCTGCATGGGATGGATGACCCGGAGAGAGAAGTGTTAGAGTGGAGGTTTGACAGCCGCCTAGC
ATTTCATCACGTGGCCCGAGAGCTGCATCCGGAGTACTTCAAGAACTGCTGATATCGAGCTTGCTACAAG
GGACTTTCCGCTGGGGACTTTCCAGGGAGGCGTGGCCTGGGCGGGACTGGGGAGTGGCGAGCCCTCAGAT
CCTGCATATAAGCAGCTGCTTTTTGCCTGTACTGGGTCTCTCTGGTTAGACCAGATCTGAGCCTGGGAGC
TCTCTGGCTAACTAGGGAACCCACTGCTTAAGCCTCAATAAAGCTTGCCTTGAGTGCTTCAAGTAGTGTG
TGCCCGTCTGTTGTGTGACTCTGGTAACTAGAGATCCCTCAGACCCTTTTAGTCAGTGTGGAAAATCTCT
AGCAGTGGCGCCCGAACAGGGACTTGAAAGCGAAAGGGAAACCAGAGGAGCTCTCTCGACGCAGGACTCG
GCTTGCTGAAGCGCGCACGGCAAGAGGCGAGGGGCGGCGACTGGTGAGTACGCCAAAAATTTTGACTAGC
GGAGGCTAGAAGGAGAGAGATGGGTGCGAGAGCGTCAGTATTAAGCGGGGGAGAATTAGATCGCGATGGG
AAAAAATTCGGTTAAGGCCAGGGGGAAAGAAAAAATATAAATTAAAACATATAGTATGGGCAAGCAGGGA
GCTAGAACGATTCGCAGTTAATCCTGGCCTGTTAGAAACATCAGAAGGCTGTAGACAAATACTGGGACAG
CTACAACCATCCCTTCAGACAGGATCAGAAGAACTTAGATCATTATATAATACAGTAGCAACCCTCTATT
GTGTGCATCAAAGGATAGAGATAAAAGACACCAAGGAAGCTTTAGACAAGATAGAGGAAGAGCAAAACAA
AAGTAAGACCACCGCACAGCAAGCGGCCGGCCGCTGATCTTCAGACCTGGAGGAGGAGATATGAGGGACA
ATTGGAGAAGTGAATTATATAAATATAAAGTAGTAAAAATTGAACCATTAGGAGTAGCACCCACCAAGGC
AAAGAGAAGAGTGGTGCAGAGAGAAAAAAGAGCAGTGGGAATAGGAGCTTTGTTCCTTGGGTTCTTGGGA
GCAGCAGGAAGCACTATGGGCGCAGCGTCAATGACGCTGACGGTACAGGCCAGACAATTATTGTCTGGTA
TAGTGCAGCAGCAGAACAATTTGCTGAGGGCTATTGAGGCGCAACAGCATCTGTTGCAACTCACAGTCTG
GGGCATCAAGCAGCTCCAGGCAAGAATCCTGGCTGTGGAAAGATACCTAAAGGATCAACAGCTCCTGGGG
ATTTGGGGTTGCTCTGGAAAACTCATTTGCACCACTGCTGTGCCTTGGAATGCTAGTTGGAGTAATAAAT
CTCTGGAACAGATTTGGAATCACACGACCTGGATGGAGTGGGACAGAGAAATTAACAATTACACAAGCTT
AATACACTCCTTAATTGAAGAATCGCAAAACCAGCAAGAAAAGAATGAACAAGAATTATTGGAATTAGAT
AAATGGGCAAGTTTGTGGAATTGGTTTAACATAACAAATTGGCTGTGGTATATAAAATTATTCATAATGA
TAGTAGGAGGCTTGGTAGGTTTAAGAATAGTTTTTGCTGTACTTTCTATAGTGAATAGAGTTAGGCAGGG
ATATTCACCATTATCGTTTCAGACCCACCTCCCAACCCCGAGGGGACCCGACAGGCCCGAAGGAATAGAA
GAAGAAGGTGGAGAGAGAGACAGAGACAGATCCATTCGATTAGTGAACGGATCTCGACGGTATCGCCGAA
TTCACAAATGGCAGTATTCATCCACAATTTTAAAAGAAAAGGGGGGATTGGGGGGTACAGTGCAGGGGAA
AGAATAGTAGACATAATAGCAACAGACATACAAACTAAAGAATTACAAAAACAAATTACAAAAATTCAAA
ATTTTCGGGTTTATTACAGGGACAGCAGAGATCCAGTTTGGACTAGTCGTGAGGCTCCGGTGCCCGTCAG
TGGGCAGAGCGCACATCGCCCACAGTCCCCGAGAAGTTGGGGGGAGGGGTCGGCAATTGAACCGGTGCCT
AGAGAAGGTGGCGCGGGGTAAACTGGGAAAGTGATGTCGTGTACTGGCTCCGCCTTTTTCCCGAGGGTGG
GGGAGAACCGTATATAAGTGCAGTAGTCGCCGTGAACGTTCTTTTTCGCAACGGGTTTGCCGCCAGAACA
CAGGTAAGTGCCGTGTGTGGTTCCCGCGGGCCTGGCCTCTTTACGGGTTATGGCCCTTGCGTGCCTTGAA
TTACTTCCACCTGGCTGCAGTACGTGATTCTTGATCCCGAGCTTCGGGTTGGAAGTGGGTGGGAGAGTTC
GAGGCCTTGCGCTTAAGGAGCCCCTTCGCCTCGTGCTTGAGTTGAGGCCTGGCCTGGGCGCTGGGGCCGC
CGCGTGCGAATCTGGTGGCACCTTCGCGCCTGTCTCGCTGCTTTCGATAAGTCTCTAGCCATTTAAAATT
TTTGATGACCTGCTGCGACGCTTTTTTTCTGGCAAGATAGTCTTGTAAATGCGGGCCAAGATCTGCACAC
TGGTATTTCGGTTTTTGGGGCCGCGGGCGGCGACGGGGCCCGTGCGTCCCAGCGCACATGTTCGGCGAGG
CGGGGCCTGCGAGCGCGGCCACCGAGAATCGGACGGGGGTAGTCTCAAGCTGGCCGGCCTGCTCTGGTGC
CTGGCCTCGCGCCGCCGTGTATCGCCCCGCCCTGGGCGGCAAGGCTGGCCCGGTCGGCACCAGTTGCGTG
AGCGGAAAGATGGCCGCTTCCCGGCCCTGCTGCAGGGAGCTCAAAATGGAGGACGCGGCGCTCGGGAGAG
CGGGCGGGTGAGTCACCCACACAAAGGAAAAGGGCCTTTCCGTCCTCAGCCGTCGCTTCATGTGACTCCA
CGGAGTACCGGGCGCCGTCCAGGCACCTCGATTAGTTCTCGAGCTTTTGGAGTACGTCGTCTTTAGGTTG
GGGGGAGGGGTTTTATGCGATGGAGTTTCCCCACACTGAGTGGGTGGAGACTGAAGTTAGGCCAGCTTGG
CACTTGATGTAATTCTCCTTGGAATTTGCCCTTTTTGAGTTTGGATCTTGGTTCATTCTCAAGCCTCAGA
CAGTGGTTCAAAGTTTTTTTCTTCCATTTCAGGTGTCGTGAAGCGGCCCTGCAGATATCAACAAGTTTGT
ACAAAAAAGCAGGCACCATGAGCGACGTGGCTATTGTGAAGGAGGGTTGGCTGCACAAACGAGGGGAGTA
CATCAAGACCTGGCGGCCACGCTACTTCCTCCTCAAGAATGATGGCACCTTCATTGGCTACAAGGAGCGG
CCGCAGGATGTGGACCAACGTGAGGCTCCCCTCAACAACTTCTCTGTGGCGCAGTGCCAGCTGATGAAGA
CGGAGCGGCCCCGGCCCAACACCTTCATCATCCGCTGCCTGCAGTGGACCACTGTCATCGAACGCACCTT
CCATGTGGAGACTCCTGAGGAGCGGGAGGAGTGGACAACCGCCATCCAGACTGTGGCTGACGGCCTCAAG
AAGCAGGAGGAGGAGGAGATGGACTTCTGGTCGGGCTCACCCAGTGACAACTCAGGGGCTGAAGAGATGG
AGGTGTCCCTGGCCAAGCCCAAGCACCGCGTGACCATGAACGAGTTTGAGTACCTGAAGCTGCTGGGCAA
GGGCACTTTCGGCAAGGTGATCCTGGTGAAGGAGAAGGCCACAGGCCGCTACTACGCCATGAAGATCCTC
AAGAAGGAAGTCATCGTGGCCAAGGACGAGGTGGCCCACACACTCACCGAGAACCGCGTCCTGCAGAACT
CCAGGCACCCCTTCCTCACAGCCCTGAAGTACTCTTTCCAGACCCACGACCGCCTCTGCTTTGTCATGGA
GTACGCCAACGGGGGCGAGCTGTTCTTCCACCTGTCCCGGGAGCGTGTGTTCTCCGAGGACCGGGCCCGC
TTCTATGGCGCTGAGATTGTGTCAGCCCTGGACTACCTGCACTCGGAGAAGAACGTGGTGTACCGGGACC
TCAAGCTGGAGAACCTCATGCTGGACAAGGACGGGCACATTAAGATCACAGACTTCGGGCTGTGCAAGGA
GGGGATCAAGGACGGTGCCACCATGAAGACCTTTTGCGGCACACCTGAGTACCTGGCCCCCGAGGTGCTG
GAGGACAATGACTACGGCCGTGCAGTGGACTGGTGGGGGCTGGGCGTGGTCATGTACGAGATGATGTGCG
GTCGCCTGCCCTTCTACAACCAGGACCATGAGAAGCTTTTTGAGCTCATCCTCATGGAGGAGATCCGCTT
CCCGCGCACGCTTGGTCCCGAGGCCAAGTCCTTGCTTTCAGGGCTGCTCAAGAAGGACCCCAAGCAGAGG
CTTGGCGGGGGCTCCGAGGACGCCAAGGAGATCATGCAGCATCGCTTCTTTGCCGGTATCGTGTGGCAGC
ACGTGTACGAGAAGAAGCTCAGCCCACCCTTCAAGCCCCAGGTCACGTCGGAGACTGACACCAGGTATTT
TGATGAGGAGTTCACGGCCCAGATGATCACCATCACACCACCTGACCAAGATGACAGCATGGAGTGTGTG
GACAGCGAGCGCAGGCCCCACTTCCCCCAGTTCTCCTACTCGGCCAGCGGCACGGCCTAGAACCCAGCTT
TCTTGTACAAAGTGGTTGATATCCAGCACAGTGGCGGCCGCTCGAGTCTAGAGGGCCCGCGGTTCGAAGG
TAAGCCTATCCCTAACCCTCTCCTCGGTCTCGATTCTACGCGTACCGGTTAGTAATGAGATCCCTCCCCC
CCCCCTAACGTTACTGGCCGAAGCCGCTTGGAATAAGGCCGGTGTGCGTTTGTCTATATGTTATTTTCCA
CCATATTGCCGTCTTTTGGCAATGTGAGGGCCCGGAAACCTGGCCCTGTCTTCTTGACGAGCATTCCTAG
GGGTCTTTCCCCTCTCGCCAAAGGAATGCAAGGTCTGTTGAATGTCGTGAAGGAAGCAGTTCCTCTGGAA
GCTTCTTGAAGACAAACAACGTCTGTAGCGACCCTTTGCAGGCAGCGGAACCCCCCACCTGGCGACAGGT
GCCTCTGCGGCCAAAAGCCACGTGTATAAGATACACCTGCAAAGGCGGCACAACCCCAGTGCCACGTTGT
GAGTTGGATAGTTGTGGAAAGAGTCAAATGGCTCTCCTCAAGCGTATTCAACAAGGGGCTGAAGGATGCC
CAGAAGGTACCCCATTGTATGGGATCTGATCTGGGGCCTCGGTGCACATGCTTTACATGTGTTTAGTCGA
GGTTAAAAAAACGTCTAGGCCCCCCGAACCACGGGGACGTGGTTTTCCTTTGAAAAACACGATGATAATA
TGGCCACACATATGGTGAGCAAGGGCGAGGAGCTGTTCACCGGGGTGGTGCCCATCCTGGTCGAGCTGGA
CGGCGACGTAAACGGCCACAAGTTCAGCGTGTCCGGCGAGGGCGAGGGCGATGCCACCTACGGCAAGCTG
ACCCTGAAGTTCATCTGCACCACCGGCAAGCTGCCCGTGCCCTGGCCCACCCTCGTGACCACCCTGACCT
ACGGCGTGCAGTGCTTCAGCCGCTACCCCGACCACATGAAGCAGCACGACTTCTTCAAGTCCGCCATGCC
CGAAGGCTACGTCCAGGAGCGCACCATCTTCTTCAAGGACGACGGCAACTACAAGACCCGCGCCGAGGTG
AAGTTCGAGGGCGACACCCTGGTGAACCGCATCGAGCTGAAGGGCATCGACTTCAAGGAGGACGGCAACA
TCCTGGGGCACAAGCTGGAGTACAACTACAACAGCCACAACGTCTATATCATGGCCGACAAGCAGAAGAA
CGGCATCAAGGTGAACTTCAAGATCCGCCACAACATCGAGGACGGCAGCGTGCAGCTCGCCGACCACTAC
CAGCAGAACACCCCCATCGGCGACGGCCCCGTGCTGCTGCCCGACAACCACTACCTGAGCACCCAGTCCG
CCCTGAGCAAAGACCCCAACGAGAAGCGCGATCACATGGTCCTGCTGGAGTTCGTGACCGCCGCCGGGAT
CACTCTCGGCATGGACGAGCTGTACAAGTAAATCGATAGATCCTAATCAACCTCTGGATTACAAAATTTG
TGAAAGATTGACTGGTATTCTTAACTATGTTGCTCCTTTTACGCTATGTGGATACGCTGCTTTAATGCCT
TTGTATCATGCTATTGCTTCCCGTATGGCTTTCATTTTCTCCTCCTTGTATAAATCCTGGTTGCTGTCTC
TTTATGAGGAGTTGTGGCCCGTTGTCAGGCAACGTGGCGTGGTGTGCACTGTGTTTGCTGACGCAACCCC
CACTGGTTGGGGCATTGCCACCACCTGTCAGCTCCTTTCCGGGACTTTCGCTTTCCCCCTCCCTATTGCC
ACGGCGGAACTCATCGCCGCCTGCCTTGCCCGCTGCTGGACAGGGGCTCGGCTGTTGGGCACTGACAATT
CCGTGGTGTTGTCGGGGAAATCATCGTCCTTTCCTTGGCTGCTCGCCTGTGTTGCCACCTGGATTCTGCG
CGGGACGTCCTTCTGCTACGTCCCTTCGGCCCTCAATCCAGCGGACCTTCCTTCCCGCGGCCTGCTGCCG
GCTCTGCGGCCTCTTCCGCGTCTTCGCCTTCGCCCTCAGACGAGTCGGATCTCCCTTTGGGCCGCCTCCC
CGCCTGAGATCCTTTAAGACCAATGACTTACAAGGCAGCTGTAGATCTTAGCCACTTTTTAAAAGAAAAG
GGGGGACTGGAAGGGCTAATTCACTCCCAACGAAGACAAGATCTGCTTTTTGCTTGTACTGGGTCTCTCT
GGTTAGACCAGATCTGAGCCTGGGAGCTCTCTGGCTAACTAGGGAACCCACTGCTTAAGCCTCAATAAAG
CTTGCCTTGAGTGCTTCAAGTAGTGTGTGCCCGTCTGTTGTGTGACTCTGGTAACTAGAGATCCCTCAGA
CCCTTTTAGTCAGTGTGGAAAATCTCTAGCAGTAGTAGTTCATGTCATCTTATTATTCAGTATTTATAAC
TTGCAAAGAAATGAATATCAGAGAGTGAGAGGCCCGGGTTAATTAAGGAAAGGGCTAGATCATTCTTGAA
GACGAAAGGGCCTCGTGATACGCCTATTTTTATAGGTTAATGTCATGATAATAATGGTTTCTTAGACGTC
AGGTGGCACTTTTCGGGGAAATGTGCGCGGAACCCCTATTTGTTTATTTTTCTAAATACATTCAAATATG
TATCCGCTCATGAGACAATAACCCTGATAAATGCTTCAATAATATTGAAAAAGGAAGAGTATGAGTATTC
AACATTTCCGTGTCGCCCTTATTCCCTTTTTTGCGGCATTTTGCCTTCCTGTTTTTGCTCACCCAGAAAC
GCTGGTGAAAGTAAAAGATGCTGAAGATCAGTTGGGTGCACGAGTGGGTTACATCGAACTGGATCTCAAC
AGCGGTAAGATCCTTGAGAGTTTTCGCCCCGAAGAACGTTTTCCAATGATGAGCACTTTTAAAGTTCTGC
TATGTGGCGCGGTATTATCCCGTGTTGACGCCGGGCAAGAGCAACTCGGTCGCCGCATACACTATTCTCA
GAATGACTTGGTTGAGTACTCACCAGTCACAGAAAAGCATCTTACGGATGGCATGACAGTAAGAGAATTA
TGCAGTGCTGCCATAACCATGAGTGATAACACTGCGGCCAACTTACTTCTGACAACGATCGGAGGACCGA
AGGAGCTAACCGCTTTTTTGCACAACATGGGGGATCATGTAACTCGCCTTGATCGTTGGGAACCGGAGCT
GAATGAAGCCATACCAAACGACGAGCGTGACACCACGATGCCTGTAGCAATGGCAACAACGTTGCGCAAA
CTATTAACTGGCGAACTACTTACTCTAGCTTCCCGGCAACAATTAATAGACTGGATGGAGGCGGATAAAG
TTGCAGGACCACTTCTGCGCTCGGCCCTTCCGGCTGGCTGGTTTATTGCTGATAAATCTGGAGCCGGTGA
GCGTGGGTCTCGCGGTATCATTGCAGCACTGGGGCCAGATGGTAAGCCCTCCCGTATCGTAGTTATCTAC
ACGACGGGGAGTCAGGCAACTATGGATGAACGAAATAGACAGATCGCTGAGATAGGTGCCTCACTGATTA
AGCATTGGTAACTGTCAGACCAAGTTTACTCATATATACTTTAGATTGATTTAAAACTTCATTTTTAATT
TAAAAGGATCTAGGTGAAGATCCTTTTTGATAATCTCATGACCAAAATCCCTTAACGTGAGTTTTCGTTC
CACTGAGCGTCAGACCCCGTAGAAAAGATCAAAGGATCTTCTTGAGATCCTTTTTTTCTGCGCGTAATCT
GCTGCTTGCAAACAAAAAAACCACCGCTACCAGCGGTGGTTTGTTTGCCGGATCAAGAGCTACCAACTCT
TTTTCCGAAGGTAACTGGCTTCAGCAGAGCGCAGATACCAAATACTGTTCTTCTAGTGTAGCCGTAGTTA
GGCCACCACTTCAAGAACTCTGTAGCACCGCCTACATACCTCGCTCTGCTAATCCTGTTACCAGTGGCTG
CTGCCAGTGGCGATAAGTCGTGTCTTACCGGGTTGGACTCAAGACGATAGTTACCGGATAAGGCGCAGCG
GTCGGGCTGAACGGGGGGTTCGTGCACACAGCCCAGCTTGGAGCGAACGACCTACACCGAACTGAGATAC
CTACAGCGTGAGCTATGAGAAAGCGCCACGCTTCCCGAAGGGAGAAAGGCGGACAGGTATCCGGTAAGCG
GCAGGGTCGGAACAGGAGAGCGCACGAGGGAGCTTCCAGGGGGAAACGCCTGGTATCTTTATAGTCCTGT
CGGGTTTCGCCACCTCTGACTTGAGCGTCGATTTTTGTGATGCTCGTCAGGGGGGCGGAGCCTATGGAAA
AACGCCAGCAACGCGGCCTTTTTACGGTTCCTGGCCTTTTGCTGGCCTTTTGCTCACATGTTCTTTCCTG
CGTTATCCCCTGATTCTGTGGATAACCGTATTACCGCCTTTGAGTGAGCTGATACCGCTCGCCGCAGCCG
AACGACCGAGCGCAGCGAGTCAGTGAGCGAGGAAGCGGAAGAGCGCCCAATACGCAAACCGCCTCTCCCC
GCGCGTTGGCCGATTCATTAATGCAGCAAGCTCATGGCTGACTAATTTTTTTTATTTATGCAGAGGCCGA
GGCCGCCTCGGCCTCTGAGCTATTCCAGAAGTAGTGAGGAGGCTTTTTTGGAGGCCTAGGCTTTTGCAAA
AAGCTCCCCGTGGCACGACAGGTTTCCCGACTGGAAAGCGGGCAGTGAGCGCAACGCAATTAATGTGAGT
TAGCTCACTCATTAGGCACCCCAGGCTTTACACTTTATGCTTCCGGCTCGTATGTTGTGTGGAATTGTGA
GCGGATAACAATTTCACACAGGAAACAGCTATGACATGATTACGAATTTCACAAATAAAGCATTTTTTTC
ACTGCATTCTAGTTGTGGTTTGTCCAAACTCATCAATGTATCTTATCATGTCTGGATCAACTGGATAACT
CAAGCTAACCAAAATCATCCCAAACTTCCCACCCCATACCCTATTACCACTGCCAATTACCTGTGGTTTC
ATTTACTCTAAACCTGTGATTCCTCTGAATTATTTTCATTTTAAAGAAATTGTATTTGTTAAATATGTAC
TACAAACTTAGTAGT
Features (pLannotate 1.2.2; 27 found; start..end, strand, type, name):
    377..634     +  LTR            5' LTR (truncated): truncated 5' long terminal repeat (LTR) from HIV-1
    681..806     +  misc_feature   HIV-1 Ψ: packaging signal of human immunodeficiency virus type 1
    790..1128    +  CDS            HIV-1 gag (fragment): gag protein from human immunodeficiency virus 1; gag
   1303..1536    +  misc_feature   RRE: The Rev response element (RRE) of HIV-1 allows for Rev-dependent mRNA export from the nucleus to the cytoplasm.
   1913..2013    +  CDS            Rev (fragment): human immunodeficiency virus 1 (HIV-1) Rev protein; rev; enhances nuclear export of unspliced and incompletely spliced viral mRNAs
   2058..2175    +  misc_feature   cPPT/CTS: central polypurine tract and central termination sequence of HIV-1
   2223..3401    +  promoter       EF-1α promoter: strong constitutive promoter for human elongation factor EF-1α
   3422..3442    +  protein_bind   attB1: mutant version of attB; core recombination site for the Gateway® BP reaction BP Clonase™
   3448..4887    +  CDS            Akt1: human serine/threonine protein kinase activated by growth factors; AKT1
   4892..4916    -  protein_bind   attB2: mutant version of attB; recombination site for the Gateway® BP reaction BP Clonase™
   4969..5010    +  CDS            V5 tag: epitope tag from simian virus 5
   5136..5598    +  misc_feature   IRES: internal ribosome entry site (IRES) of the encephalomyocarditis virus (EMCV)
   5612..6331    +  CDS            EGFP: the original enhanced GFP (Yang et al., 1996) mammalian codon-optimized
   6345..6933    +  misc_feature   WPRE: woodchuck hepatitis virus posttranscriptional regulatory element
   6941..7006    +  CDS            nef (fragment): NEF_HV1Z2 - Experimental evidence at protein level: Swiss-Prot protein existence level 1. Extracellular Nef protein targets CD4(+) T-lymphocytes for apoptosis by interacting with CXCR4 surface receptors. From Human immunodeficiency virus type 1 group M subtype D (isolate Z2/CDC-Z34) (HIV-1).
   7008..7241    +  LTR            3' LTR (ΔU3): self-inactivating 3' long terminal repeat (LTR) from HIV-1
   7446..7550    +  promoter       AmpR promoter: bla
   7551..8411    +  CDS            AmpR: β-lactamase; bla; confers resistance to ampicillin, carbenicillin, and related antibiotics
   8582..9170    +  rep_origin     ori: high-copy-number ColE1/pMB1/pBR322/pUC origin of replication
   9353..9407    +  CDS            lacI (fragment): lac repressor; lacI; The lac repressor binds to the lac operator to inhibit transcription in E. coli. This inhibition can be relieved by adding lactose or isopropyl-β-D-thiogalactopyranoside (IPTG).
   9413..9506    +  rep_origin     SV40 ori (fragment): SV40 origin of replication
   9531..9568    +  CDS            lacI (fragment): lac repressor; lacI; The lac repressor binds to the lac operator to inhibit transcription in E. coli. This inhibition can be relieved by adding lactose or isopropyl-β-D-thiogalactopyranoside (IPTG).
   9581..9602    +  protein_bind   CAP binding site: CAP binding activates transcription in the presence of cAMP. E. coli catabolite activator protein
   9617..9647    +  promoter       lac promoter: promoter for the E. coli lac operon
   9655..9671    +  protein_bind   lac operator: The lac repressor binds to the lac operator to inhibit transcription in E. coli. This inhibition can be relieved by adding lactose or isopropyl-β-D-thiogalactopyranoside (IPTG). lac repressor encoded by lacI
   9705..9788    +  polyA_signal   SV40 poly(A) signal (fragment): SV40 polyadenylation signal
   9955..329     +  CDS            nef (fragment) (across the origin): NEF_HV1BR - Experimental evidence at protein level: Swiss-Prot protein existence level 1. Extracellular Nef protein targets CD4(+) T-lymphocytes for apoptosis by interacting with CXCR4 surface receptors (PubMed:14990729). From Human immunodeficiency virus type 1 group M subtype B (isolate BRU/LAI) (HIV-1).
