[The description below was written by a language model from this plasmid's Addgene catalogue record and pLannotate feature annotations shown in this document.]
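Description:
pHAGE-AKT1-R121W is an HIV-1-derived lentiviral expression plasmid built on the pHAGE backbone for delivering the R121W point mutant of human AKT1, a growth-factor-activated serine/threonine kinase, into mammalian cells. In bacteria it is maintained through a high-copy ColE1/pUC-type origin and selected with ampicillin via the β-lactamase gene. Short lac regulatory, lacI, SV40 origin and SV40 poly(A) fragments in the backbone appear to be cloning remnants rather than functional parts.

The transfer cassette lies between a truncated 5' LTR and a self-inactivating ΔU3 3' LTR. It carries the Ψ packaging signal with a partial gag sequence, the Rev response element for Rev-dependent export of the genomic RNA, and the cPPT/CTS element, which aids nuclear import and transduction efficiency. Viral proteins must therefore be supplied in trans to produce particles. Within this frame, the constitutive human EF-1α promoter drives the AKT1 open reading frame, which is flanked by attB1 and attB2 sites left by Gateway recombination. A V5 epitope tag lies downstream of attB2, but the record does not state whether the insert lacks a stop codon and is read through into the tag. An EMCV IRES followed by EGFP allows the fluorescent reporter to be translated from the same transcript, so transduced cells can be identified or sorted by fluorescence. A WPRE ahead of the 3' LTR enhances transcript stability and expression.

The stated purpose is lentiviral expression of AKT1 R121W. The associated publication concerns systematic functional annotation of somatic cancer mutations, which suggests the construct is used to test the functional effect of this variant in cells.
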