Addgene plasmid #116104: pHAGE-AKT1-R121W
Purpose: Lentiviral expression of AKT1 R121W
Depositing lab: Gordon Mills & Kenneth Scott. Depositing organization: Baylor College of Medicine. Publication: Systematic Functional Annotation of Somatic Mutations in Cancer. Ng PK, Li J, Jeong KJ, Shao S, Chen H, Tsang YH, Sengupta S, Wang Z, Bhavana VH, Tran R, Soewito S, Minussi DC, Moreno D, Kong K, Dogruluk T, Lu H, Gao J, Tokheim C, Zhou DC, Johnson AM, Zeng J, Ip CKM, Ju Z, Wester M, Yu S, Li Y, Vellano CP, Schultz N, Karchin R, Ding L, Lu Y, Cheung LWT, Chen K, Shaw KR, Meric-Bernstam F, Scott KL, Yi S, Sahni N, Liang H, Mills GB. Cancer Cell. 2018 Mar 12;33(3):450-462.e10. doi: 10.1016/j.ccell.2018.01.021. PubMed 29533785.
Backbone
  Vector backbone: pHAGE
  Vector type: Lentiviral
Growth in bacteria
  Bacterial resistance: Ampicillin, 100 μg/mL
  Growth temperature: 37°C
  Growth strain: Stbl3
  Copy number: High Copy
Gene/Insert
  Gene/Insert name: AKT1
  Species: H. sapiens (human)
  Mutation: R121W
  Entrez Gene: AKT1 (a.k.a. AKT, PKB, PKB-ALPHA, PRKBA, RAC, RAC-ALPHA)
  Cloning method: Gateway Cloning
Terms and licenses: Academic/Nonprofit Terms; Industry Terms: Not Available to Industry
How to cite: pHAGE-AKT1-R121W was a gift from Gordon Mills & Kenneth Scott (Addgene plasmid # 116104 ; http://n2t.net/addgene:116104 ; RRID:Addgene_116104)
