>Addgene plasmid #116104 | pHAGE-AKT1-R121W | depositor partial sequence | sequence record 218978 | insert
ATGAGCGACGTGGCTATTGTGAAGGAGGGTTGGCTGCACAAACGAGGGGAGTACATCAAGACCTGGCGGC
CACGCTACTTCCTCCTCAAGAATGATGGCACCTTCATTGGCTACAAGGAGCGGCCGCAGGATGTGGACCA
ACGTGAGGCTCCCCTCAACAACTTCTCTGTGGCGCAGTGCCAGCTGATGAAGACGGAGCGGCCCCGGCCC
AACACCTTCATCATCCGCTGCCTGCAGTGGACCACTGTCATCGAACGCACCTTCCATGTGGAGACTCCTG
AGGAGCGGGAGGAGTGGACAACCGCCATCCAGACTGTGGCTGACGGCCTCAAGAAGCAGGAGGAGGAGGA
GATGGACTTCTGGTCGGGCTCACCCAGTGACAACTCAGGGGCTGAAGAGATGGAGGTGTCCCTGGCCAAG
CCCAAGCACCGCGTGACCATGAACGAGTTTGAGTACCTGAAGCTGCTGGGCAAGGGCACTTTCGGCAAGG
TGATCCTGGTGAAGGAGAAGGCCACAGGCCGCTACTACGCCATGAAGATCCTCAAGAAGGAAGTCATCGT
GGCCAAGGACGAGGTGGCCCACACACTCACCGAGAACCGCGTCCTGCAGAACTCCAGGCACCCCTTCCTC
ACAGCCCTGAAGTACTCTTTCCAGACCCACGACCGCCTCTGCTTTGTCATGGAGTACGCCAACGGGGGCG
AGCTGTTCTTCCACCTGTCCCGGGAGCGTGTGTTCTCCGAGGACCGGGCCCGCTTCTATGGCGCTGAGAT
TGTGTCAGCCCTGGACTACCTGCACTCGGAGAAGAACGTGGTGTACCGGGACCTCAAGCTGGAGAACCTC
ATGCTGGACAAGGACGGGCACATTAAGATCACAGACTTCGGGCTGTGCAAGGAGGGGATCAAGGACGGTG
CCACCATGAAGACCTTTTGCGGCACACCTGAGTACCTGGCCCCCGAGGTGCTGGAGGACAATGACTACGG
CCGTGCAGTGGACTGGTGGGGGCTGGGCGTGGTCATGTACGAGATGATGTGCGGTCGCCTGCCCTTCTAC
AACCAGGACCATGAGAAGCTTTTTGAGCTCATCCTCATGGAGGAGATCCGCTTCCCGCGCACGCTTGGTC
CCGAGGCCAAGTCCTTGCTTTCAGGGCTGCTCAAGAAGGACCCCAAGCAGAGGCTTGGCGGGGGCTCCGA
GGACGCCAAGGAGATCATGCAGCATCGCTTCTTTGCCGGTATCGTGTGGCAGCACGTGTACGAGAAGAAG
CTCAGCCCACCCTTCAAGCCCCAGGTCACGTCGGAGACTGACACCAGGTATTTTGATGAGGAGTTCACGG
CCCAGATGATCACCATCACACCACCTGACCAAGATGACAGCATGGAGTGTGTGGACAGCGAGCGCAGGCC
CCACTTCCCCCAGTTCTCCTACTCGGCCAGCGGCACGGCCTGA
